>Addgene plasmid #75854 | PEAK1 gRNA (BRDN0001147244) | addgene full sequence | sequence record 184698 | Addgene Assembled Sequence
CCCGGGTGCAAAGATGGATAAAGTTTTAAACAGAGAGGAATCTTTGCAGCTAATGGACCTTCTAGGTCTT
GAAAGGAGTGGGAATTGGCTCCGGTGCCCGTCAGTGGGCAGAGCGCACATCGCCCACAGTCCCCGAGAAG
TTGGGGGGAGGGGTCGGCAATTGATCCGGTGCCTAGAGAAGGTGGCGCGGGGTAAACTGGGAAAGTGATG
TCGTGTACTGGCTCCGCCTTTTTCCCGAGGGTGGGGGAGAACCGTATATAAGTGCAGTAGTCGCCGTGAA
CGTTCTTTTTCGCAACGGGTTTGCCGCCAGAACACAGGTAAGTGCCGTGTGTGGTTCCCGCGGGCCTGGC
CTCTTTACGGGTTATGGCCCTTGCGTGCCTTGAATTACTTCCACCTGGCTGCAGTACGTGATTCTTGATC
CCGAGCTTCGGGTTGGAAGTGGGTGGGAGAGTTCGAGGCCTTGCGCTTAAGGAGCCCCTTCGCCTCGTGC
TTGAGTTGAGGCCTGGCCTGGGCGCTGGGGCCGCCGCGTGCGAATCTGGTGGCACCTTCGCGCCTGTCTC
GCTGCTTTCGATAAGTCTCTAGCCATTTAAAATTTTTGATGACCTGCTGCGACGCTTTTTTTCTGGCAAG
ATAGTCTTGTAAATGCGGGCCAAGATCTGCACACTGGTATTTCGGTTTTTGGGGCCGCGGGCGGCGACGG
GGCCCGTGCGTCCCAGCGCACATGTTCGGCGAGGCGGGGCCTGCGAGCGCGGCCACCGAGAATCGGACGG
GGGTAGTCTCAAGCTGGCCGGCCTGCTCTGGTGCCTGGCCTCGCGCCGCCGTGTATCGCCCCGCCCTGGG
CGGCAAGGCTGGCCCGGTCGGCACCAGTTGCGTGAGCGGAAAGATGGCCGCTTCCCGGCCCTGCTGCAGG
GAGCTCAAAATGGAGGACGCGGCGCTCGGGAGAGCGGGCGGGTGAGTCACCCACACAAAGGAAAAGGGCC
TTTCCGTCCTCAGCCGTCGCTTCATGTGACTCCACGGAGTACCGGGCGCCGTCCAGGCACCTCGATTAGT
TCTCGAGCTTTTGGAGTACGTCGTCTTTAGGTTGGGGGGAGGGGTTTTATGCGATGGAGTTTCCCCACAC
TGAGTGGGTGGAGACTGAAGTTAGGCCAGCTTGGCACTTGATGTAATTCTCCTTGGAATTTGCCCTTTTT
GAGTTTGGATCTTGGTTCATTCTCAAGCCTCAGACAGTGGTTCAAAGTTTTTTTCTTCCATTTCAGGTGT
CGTGACGTACGGCCACCATGACCGAGTACAAGCCCACGGTGCGCCTCGCCACCCGCGACGACGTCCCCAG
GGCCGTACGCACCCTCGCCGCCGCGTTCGCCGACTACCCCGCCACGCGCCACACCGTCGATCCGGACCGC
CACATCGAGCGGGTCACCGAGCTGCAAGAACTCTTCCTCACGCGCGTCGGGCTCGACATCGGCAAGGTGT
GGGTCGCGGACGACGGCGCCGCCGTGGCGGTCTGGACCACGCCGGAGAGCGTCGAAGCGGGGGCGGTGTT
CGCCGAGATCGGCCCGCGCATGGCCGAGTTGAGCGGTTCCCGGCTGGCCGCGCAGCAACAGATGGAAGGC
CTCCTGGCGCCGCACCGGCCCAAGGAGCCCGCGTGGTTCCTGGCCACCGTCGGAGTCTCGCCCGACCACC
AGGGCAAGGGTCTGGGCAGCGCCGTCGTGCTCCCCGGAGTGGAGGCGGCCGAGCGCGCCGGGGTGCCCGC
CTTCCTGGAGACCTCCGCGCCCCGCAACCTCCCCTTCTACGAGCGGCTCGGCTTCACCGTCACCGCCGAC
GTCGAGGTGCCCGAAGGACCGCGCACCTGGTGCATGACCCGCAAGCCCGGTGCCTGAACGCGTTAAGTCG
ACAATCAACCTCTGGATTACAAAATTTGTGAAAGATTGACTGGTATTCTTAACTATGTTGCTCCTTTTAC
GCTATGTGGATACGCTGCTTTAATGCCTTTGTATCATGCTATTGCTTCCCGTATGGCTTTCATTTTCTCC
TCCTTGTATAAATCCTGGTTGCTGTCTCTTTATGAGGAGTTGTGGCCCGTTGTCAGGCAACGTGGCGTGG
TGTGCACTGTGTTTGCTGACGCAACCCCCACTGGTTGGGGCATTGCCACCACCTGTCAGCTCCTTTCCGG
GACTTTCGCTTTCCCCCTCCCTATTGCCACGGCGGAACTCATCGCCGCCTGCCTTGCCCGCTGCTGGACA
GGGGCTCGGCTGTTGGGCACTGACAATTCCGTGGTGTTGTCGGGGAAATCATCGTCCTTTCCTTGGCTGC
TCGCCTGTGTTGCCACCTGGATTCTGCGCGGGACGTCCTTCTGCTACGTCCCTTCGGCCCTCAATCCAGC
GGACCTTCCTTCCCGCGGCCTGCTGCCGGCTCTGCGGCCTCTTCCGCGTCTTCGCCTTCGCCCTCAGACG
AGTCGGATCTCCCTTTGGGCCGCCTCCCCGCGTCGACTTTAAGACCAATGACTTACAAGGCAGCTGTAGA
TCTTAGCCACTTTTTAAAAGAAAAGGGGGGACTGGAAGGGCTAATTCACTCCCAACGAAGACAAGATCTG
CTTTTTGCTTGTACTGGGTCTCTCTGGTTAGACCAGATCTGAGCCTGGGAGCTCTCTGGCTAACTAGGGA
ACCCACTGCTTAAGCCTCAATAAAGCTTGCCTTGAGTGCTTCAAGTAGTGTGTGCCCGTCTGTTGTGTGA
CTCTGGTAACTAGAGATCCCTCAGACCCTTTTAGTCAGTGTGGAAAATCTCTAGCAGTACGTATAGTAGT
TCATGTCATCTTATTATTCAGTATTTATAACTTGCAAAGAAATGAATATCAGAGAGTGAGAGGAACTTGT
TTATTGCAGCTTATAATGGTTACAAATAAAGCAATAGCATCACAAATTTCACAAATAAAGCATTTTTTTC
ACTGCATTCTAGTTGTGGTTTGTCCAAACTCATCAATGTATCTTATCATGTCTGGCTCTAGCTATCCCGC
CCCTAACTCCGCCCATCCCGCCCCTAACTCCGCCCAGTTCCGCCCATTCTCCGCCCCATGGCTGACTAAT
TTTTTTTATTTATGCAGAGGCCGAGGCCGCCTCGGCCTCTGAGCTATTCCAGAAGTAGTGAGGAGGCTTT
TTTGGAGGCCTAGGGACGTACCCAATTCGCCCTATAGTGAGTCGTATTACGCGCGCTCACTGGCCGTCGT
TTTACAACGTCGTGACTGGGAAAACCCTGGCGTTACCCAACTTAATCGCCTTGCAGCACATCCCCCTTTC
GCCAGCTGGCGTAATAGCGAAGAGGCCCGCACCGATCGCCCTTCCCAACAGTTGCGCAGCCTGAATGGCG
AATGGG
[124 nt withheld, positions 3367-3490]
C
[91 nt withheld, positions 3492-3582]
A
[49 nt withheld, positions 3584-3632]
CCTTTGACGTTGGAGTCCACGTTCTTT
[37 nt withheld, positions 3660-3696]
ACCCTATCTCGGTCTATTCTTTTGATTTATAAGGGATTTTGCCGATTTCGGCCTATTGGTTAAAAAATGA
GCTGATTTAACAAAAATTTAACGCGAATTTTAACAAAATATTAACGCTTACAATTTAGGTGGCACTTTTC
GGGGAAATGTGCGCGGAACCCCTATTTGTTTATTTTTCTAAATACATTCAAATATGTATCCGCTCATGAG
ACAATAACCCTGATAAATGCTTCAATAATATTGAAAAAGGAAGAGTATGAGTATTCAACATTTCCGTGTC
GCCCTTATTCCCTTTTTTGCGGCATTTTGCCTTCCTGTTTTTGCTCACCCAGAAACGCTGGTGAAAGTAA
AAGATGCTGAAGATCAGTTGGGTGCACGAGTGGGTTACATCGAACTGGATCTCAACAGCGGTAAGATCCT
TGAGAGTTTTCGCCCCGAAGAACGTTTTCCAATGATGAGCACTTTTAAAGTTCTGCTATGTGGCGCGGTA
TTATCCCGTATTGACGCCGGGCAAGAGCAACTCGGTCGCCGCATACACTATTCTCAGAATGACTTGGTTG
AGTACTCACCAGTCACAGAAAAGCATCTTACGGATGGCATGACAGTAAGAGAATTATGCAGTGCTGCCAT
AACCATGAGTGATAACACTGCGGCCAACTTACTTCTGACAACGATCGGAGGACCGAAGGAGCTAACCGCT
TTTTTGCACAACATGGGGGATCATGTAACTCGCCTTGATCGTTGGGAACCGGAGCTGAATGAAGCCATAC
CAAACGACGAGCGTGACACCACGATGCCTGTAGCAATGGCAACAACGTTGCGCAAACTATTAACTGGCGA
ACTACTTACTCTAGCTTCCCGGCAACAATTAATAGACTGGATGGAGGCGGATAAAGTTGCAGGACCACTT
CTGCGCTCGGCCCTTCCGGCTGGCTGGTTTATTGCTGATAAATCTGGAGCCGGTGAGCGTGGGTCTCGCG
GTATCATTGCAGCACTGGGGCCAGATGGTAAGCCCTCCCGTATCGTAGTTATCTACACGACGGGGAGTCA
GGCAACTATGGATGAACGAAATAGACAGATCGCTGAGATAGGTGCCTCACTGATTAAGCATTGGTAACTG
TCAGACCAAGTTTACTCATATATACTTTAGATTGATTTAAAACTTCATTTTTAATTTAAAAGGATCTAGG
TGAAGATCCTTTTTGATAATCTCATGACCAAAATCCCTTAACGTGAGTTTTCGTTCCACTGAGCGTCAGA
CCCCGTAGAAAAGATCAAAGGATCTTCTTGAGATCCTTTTTTTCTGCGCGTAATCTGCTGCTTGCAAACA
AAAAAACCACCGCTACCAGCGGTGGTTTGTTTGCCGGATCAAGAGCTACCAACTCTTTTTCCGAAGGTAA
CTGGCTTCAGCAGAGCGCAGATACCAAATACTGTTCTTCTAGTGTAGCCGTAGTTAGGCCACCACTTCAA
GAACTCTGTAGCACCGCCTACATACCTCGCTCTGCTAATCCTGTTACCAGTGGCTGCTGCCAGTGGCGAT
AAGTCGTGTCTTACCGGGTTGGACTCAAGACGATAGTTACCGGATAAGGCGCAGCGGTCGGGCTGAACGG
GGGGTTCGTGCACACAGCCCAGCTTGGAGCGAACGACCTACACCGAACTGAGATACCTACAGCGTGAGCT
ATGAGAAAGCGCCACGCTTCCCGAAGGGAGAAAGGCGGACAGGTATCCGGTAAGCGGCAGGGTCGGAACA
GGAGAGCGCACGAGGGAGCTTCCAGGGGGAAACGCCTGGTATCTTTATAGTCCTGTCGGGTTTCGCCACC
TCTGACTTGAGCGTCGATTTTTGTGATGCTCGTCAGGGGGGCGGAGCCTATGGAAAAACGCCAGCAACGC
GGCCTTTTTACGGTTCCTGGCCTTTTGCTGGCCTTTTGCTCACATGTTCTTTCCTGCGTTATCCCCTGAT
TCTGTGGATAACCGTATTACCGCCTTTGAGTGAGCTGATACCGCTCGCCGCAGCCGAACGACCGAGCGCA
GCGAGTCAGTGAGCGAGGAAGCGGAAGAGCGCCCAATACGCAAACCGCCTCTCCCCGCGCGTTGGCCGAT
TCATTAATGCAGCTGGCACGACAGGTTTCCCGACTGGAAAGCGGGCAGTGAGCGCAACGCAATTAATGTG
AGTTAGCTCACTCATTAGGCACCCCAGGCTTTACACTTTATGCTTCCGGCTCGTATGTTGTGTGGAATTG
TGAGCGGATAACAATTTCACACAGGAAACAGCTATGACCATGATTACGCCAAGCGCGCAATTAACCCTCA
CTAAAGGGAACAAAAGCTGGAGCTGCAAGCTTAATGTAGTCTTATGCAATACTCTTGTAGTCTTGCAACA
TGGTAACGATGAGTTAGCAACATGCCTTACAAGGAGAGAAAAAGCACCGTGCATGCCGATTGGTGGAAGT
AAGGTGGTACGATCGTGCCTTATTAGGAAGGCAACAGACGGGTCTGACATGGATTGGACGAACCACTGAA
TTGCCGCATTGCAGAGATATTGTATTTAAGTGCCTAGCTCGATACATAAACGGGTCTCTCTGGTTAGACC
AGATCTGAGCCTGGGAGCTCTCTGGCTAACTAGGGAACCCACTGCTTAAGCCTCAATAAAGCTTGCCTTG
AGTGCTTCAAGTAGTGTGTGCCCGTCTGTTGTGTGACTCTGGTAACTAGAGATCCCTCAGACCCTTTTAG
TCAGTGTGGAAAATCTCTAGCAGTGGCGCCCGAACAGGGACTTGAAAGCGAAAGGGAAACCAGAGGAGCT
CTCTCGACGCAGGACTCGGCTTGCTGAAGCGCGCACGGCAAGAGGCGAGGGGCGGCGACTGGTGAGTACG
CCAAAAATTTTGACTAGCGGAGGCTAGAAGGAGAGAGATGGGTGCGAGAGCGTCAGTATTAAGCGGGGGA
GAATTAGATCGCGATGGGAAAAAATTCGGTTAAGGCCAGGGGGAAAGAAAAAATATAAATTAAAACATAT
AGTATGGGCAAGCAGGGAGCTAGAACGATTCGCAGTTAATCCTGGCCTGTTAGAAACATCAGAAGGCTGT
AGACAAATACTGGGACAGCTACAACCATCCCTTCAGACAGGATCAGAAGAACTTAGATCATTATATAATA
CAGTAGCAACCCTCTATTGTGTGCATCAAAGGATAGAGATAAAAGACACCAAGGAAGCTTTAGACAAGAT
AGAGGAAGAGCAAAACAAAAGTAAGACCACCGCACAGCAAGCGGCCGCTGATCTTCAGACCTGGAGGAGG
AGATATGAGGGACAATTGGAGAAGTGAATTATATAAATATAAAGTAGTAAAAATTGAACCATTAGGAGTA
GCACCCACCAAGGCAAAGAGAAGAGTGGTGCAGAGAGAAAAAAGAGCAGTGGGAATAGGAGCTTTGTTCC
TTGGGTTCTTGGGAGCAGCAGGAAGCACTATGGGCGCAGCGTCAATGACGCTGACGGTACAGGCCAGACA
ATTATTGTCTGGTATAGTGCAGCAGCAGAACAATTTGCTGAGGGCTATTGAGGCGCAACAGCATCTGTTG
CAACTCACAGTCTGGGGCATCAAGCAGCTCCAGGCAAGAATCCTGGCTGTGGAAAGATACCTAAAGGATC
AACAGCTCCTGGGGATTTGGGGTTGCTCTGGAAAACTCATTTGCACCACTGCTGTGCCTTGGAATGCTAG
TTGGAGTAATAAATCTCTGGAACAGATTTGGAATCACACGACCTGGATGGAGTGGGACAGAGAAATTAAC
AATTACACAAGCTTAATACACTCCTTAATTGAAGAATCGCAAAACCAGCAAGAAAAGAATGAACAAGAAT
TATTGGAATTAGATAAATGGGCAAGTTTGTGGAATTGGTTTAACATAACAAATTGGCTGTGGTATATAAA
ATTATTCATAATGATAGTAGGAGGCTTGGTAGGTTTAAGAATAGTTTTTGCTGTACTTTCTATAGTGAAT
AGAGTTAGGCAGGGATATTCACCATTATCGTTTCAGACCCACCTCCCAACCCCGAGGGGACCCAGAGAGG
GCCTATTTCCCATGATTCCTTCATATTTGCATATACGATACAAGGCTGTTAGAGAGATAATTAGAATTAA
TTTGACTGTAAACACAAAGATATTAGTACAAAATACGTGACGTAGAAAGTAATAATTTCTTGGGTAGTTT
GCAGTTTTAAAATTATGTTTTAAAATGGACTATCATATGCTTACCGTAACTTGAAAGTATTTCGATTTCT
TGGCTTTATATATCTTGTGGAAAGGACGAAACACCGGAAGTGATTAGTAATGAAGGGTTTTAGAGCTAGA
AATAGCAAGTTAAAATAAGGCTAGTCCGTTATCAACTTGAAAAAGTGGCACCGAGTCGGTGCTTTTTTAA
GCTTGGCGTAACTAGATCTTGAGACAAATGGCAGTATTCATCCACAATTTTAAAAGAAAAGGGGGGATTG
GGGGGTACAGTGCAGGGGAAAGAATAGTAGACATAATAGCAACAGACATACAAACTAAAGAATTACAAAA
ACAAATTACAAAAATTCAAAATTTTCGGGTTTATTACAGGGACAGCAGAGATCCACTTTGGCGCCGGCTC
GAGGGGG
Features (pLannotate 1.2.2; 29 found; start..end, strand, type, name):
     14..80      +  CDS            small t antigen (fragment): SV40 (simian virus 40) small t antigen
    106..317     +  promoter       EF-1α core promoter: core promoter for human elongation factor EF-1α
    318..1256    +  intron         EF-1α intron A: intron upstream of the start codon of human EF-1α
   1278..1877    +  CDS            PuroR (fragment): puromycin N-acetyltransferase; pac from Streptomyces; confers resistance to puromycin
   1893..2481    +  misc_feature   WPRE: woodchuck hepatitis virus posttranscriptional regulatory element
   2532..2551    +  misc_feature   cPPT/CTS (fragment): central polypurine tract and central termination sequence of HIV-1
   2553..2786    +  LTR            3' LTR (ΔU3): self-inactivating 3' long terminal repeat (LTR) from HIV-1
   2864..2985    +  polyA_signal   SV40 poly(A) signal: SV40 polyadenylation signal
   3025..3160    +  rep_origin     SV40 ori: SV40 origin of replication
   3181..3199    -  promoter       T7 promoter: promoter for bacteriophage T7 RNA polymerase
   3207..3362    +  CDS            lacZα (fragment): LacZα fragment of β-galactosidase; lacZ fragment
   3367..3795    +  rep_origin     f1 ori (sequence partly withheld): f1 bacteriophage origin of replication; arrow indicates direction of (+) strand synthesis
   3848..3952    +  promoter       AmpR promoter: bla
   3953..4813    +  CDS            AmpR: β-lactamase; bla; confers resistance to ampicillin, carbenicillin, and related antibiotics
   4984..5572    +  rep_origin     ori: high-copy-number ColE1/pMB1/pBR322/pUC origin of replication
   5755..5847    +  CDS            lacI (fragment): lac repressor; lacI; The lac repressor binds to the lac operator to inhibit transcription in E. coli. This inhibition can be relieved by adding lactose or isopropyl-β-D-thiogalactopyranoside (IPTG).
   5860..5881    +  protein_bind   CAP binding site: CAP binding activates transcription in the presence of cAMP. E. coli catabolite activator protein
   5896..5926    +  promoter       lac promoter: promoter for the E. coli lac operon
   5934..5950    +  protein_bind   lac operator: The lac repressor binds to the lac operator to inhibit transcription in E. coli. This inhibition can be relieved by adding lactose or isopropyl-β-D-thiogalactopyranoside (IPTG). lac repressor encoded by lacI
   5995..6013    +  promoter       T3 promoter: promoter for bacteriophage T3 RNA polymerase
   6041..6267    +  promoter       RSV promoter: Rous sarcoma virus enhancer/promoter
   6268..6448    +  LTR            5' LTR (truncated): truncated 5' long terminal repeat (LTR) from HIV-1
   6495..6620    +  misc_feature   HIV-1 Ψ: packaging signal of human immunodeficiency virus type 1
   6604..6967    +  CDS            HIV-1 gag (fragment): gag protein from human immunodeficiency virus 1; gag
   7113..7346    +  misc_feature   RRE: The Rev response element (RRE) of HIV-1 allows for Rev-dependent mRNA export from the nucleus to the cytoplasm.
   7723..7749    +  CDS            Rev (fragment): human immunodeficiency virus 1 (HIV-1) Rev protein; rev; enhances nuclear export of unspliced and incompletely spliced viral mRNAs
   7753..7993    +  promoter       U6 promoter: RNA polymerase III promoter for human U6 snRNA
   8023..8098    +  misc_RNA       gRNA scaffold: guide RNA scaffold for the Streptococcus pyogenes CRISPR/Cas9 system
   8154..8271    +  misc_feature   cPPT/CTS: central polypurine tract and central termination sequence of HIV-1
