[The description below was written by a language model from this plasmid's Addgene catalogue record and pLannotate feature annotations shown in this document.]
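Description:
PEAK1 gRNA (BRDN0001147244) is a third-generation lentiviral guide RNA plasmid built on the lentiGuide-Puro backbone and designed to target human PEAK1 (also known as SGK269) for CRISPR-Cas9 editing. It belongs to a collection of guides directed against the human kinome. In bacteria it is maintained at high copy through a ColE1/pUC-type origin and selected with ampicillin via the β-lactamase gene. The backbone also carries an f1 origin, an SV40 origin and poly(A) signal, and remnants of lac and phage-promoter cloning elements.

The lentiviral transfer cassette begins with an RSV promoter fused to a truncated HIV-1 5' LTR, which makes genomic RNA production in packaging cells Tat-independent. This is followed by the Ψ packaging signal with a partial gag sequence, the Rev response element for nuclear export of the unspliced viral RNA, and a cPPT/CTS. It ends in a ΔU3 self-inactivating 3' LTR. Within this unit, a human U6 RNA polymerase III promoter drives the PEAK1-specific spacer joined to the Streptococcus pyogenes guide RNA scaffold. A separate EF-1α promoter with its intron A expresses puromycin N-acetyltransferase, allowing selection of transduced mammalian cells. A WPRE downstream of this marker enhances transcript expression.

The plasmid does not encode Cas9, so it is intended for use alongside a separate Cas9 lentiviral vector or in cell lines that already express Cas9. Its typical application is knockout of PEAK1 in human cells. The cloning method used to insert the guide is not recorded.
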