Addgene plasmid #75854: PEAK1 gRNA (BRDN0001147244)
Purpose: 3rd generation lentiviral gRNA plasmid targeting human PEAK1
Depositing lab: John Doench & David Root. Depositing organization: Broad Institute. Publication: Optimized sgRNA design to maximize activity and minimize off-target effects of CRISPR-Cas9. Doench JG, Fusi N, Sullender M, Hegde M, Vaimberg EW, Donovan KF, Smith I, Tothova Z, Wilen C, Orchard R, Virgin HW, Listgarten J, Root DE. Nat Biotechnol. 2016 Jan 18. doi: 10.1038/nbt.3437. PubMed 26780180.
Backbone
  Vector backbone: lentiGuide-Puro
  Backbone manufacturer: Zhang Lab (Addgene plasmid # 52963)
  Vector type: Mammalian Expression, Lentiviral, CRISPR
  Selectable markers: Puromycin
Growth in bacteria
  Bacterial resistance: Ampicillin, 100 μg/mL
  Growth temperature: 37°C
  Growth strain: DH5alpha
  Copy number: High Copy
Gene/Insert
  Gene/Insert name: PEAK1 (alt names: PEAK1; NM_024776.3)
  gRNA/shRNA sequence: GAAGTGATTAGTAATGAAGG
  Species: H. sapiens (human)
  Entrez Gene: PEAK1 (a.k.a. SGK269)
  Promoter: hU6
  Cloning method: Unknown
  Sequencing primers: 5′ U6-F; 3′ pS2-R
Terms and licenses: Academic/Nonprofit Terms; Industry Terms: Not Available to Industry
Depositor comments: The gRNA was designed to target the following Genbank reference sequence(s): NM_024776.3. Note that this plasmid does NOT contain Cas9. It should be used in conjunction with lentiCas9-Blast (Addgene #52962) or otherwise with cell lines already expressing Cas9. Browse the full kinome gRNA library at http://www.addgene.org/pooled-library/broadgpp-human-kinome/ or visit http://www.broadinstitute.org/rnai/public/ for detailed protocols and information.
How to cite: PEAK1 gRNA (BRDN0001147244) was a gift from John Doench & David Root (Addgene plasmid # 75854 ; http://n2t.net/addgene:75854 ; RRID:Addgene_75854)
