>Addgene plasmid #75854 | PEAK1 gRNA (BRDN0001147244) | depositor partial sequence | sequence record 143314 | Target Sequence
GAAGTGATTAGTAATGAAGG
