>Addgene plasmid #75854 | PEAK1 gRNA (BRDN0001147244) | addgene partial sequence | sequence record 184697 | hU6-F
TAGAAAGTAATAATTTCTTGGGTAGTTTGCAGTTTTAAAATTATGTTTTAAAATGGACTATCATATGCTT
ACCGTAACTTGAAAGTATTTCGATTTCTTGGCTTTATATATCTTGTGGAAAGGACGAAACACCGGAAGTG
ATTAGTAATGAAGGGTTTTAGAGCTAGAAATAGCAAGTTAAAATAAGGCTAGTCCGTTATCAACTTGAAA
AAGTGGCACCGAGTCGGTGCTTTTTTAAGCTTGGCGTAACTAGATCTTGAGACAAATGGCAGTATTCATC
CACAATTTTAAAAGAAAAGGGGGGATTGGGGGGTACAGTGCAGGGGAAAGAATAGTAGACATAATAGCAA
CAGACATACAAACTAAAGAATTACAAAAACAAATTACAAAAATTCAAAATTTTCGGGTTTATTACAGGGA
CAGCAGAGATCCACTTTGGCGCCGGCTCGAGGGGGCCCGGGTGCAAAGATGGATAAAGTTTTAAACAGAG
AGGAATCTTTGCAGCTAATGGACCTTCTAGGTCTTGAAAGGAGTGGGAATTGGCTCCGGTGCCCGTCAGT
GGGCAGAGCG
